>Addgene plasmid #246938 | pFZ1035 | addgene full sequence | sequence record 499267 | Addgene NGS Result
AAAAAAAAACAAAAAGGAAAAGAAATAAAGCACGAAGAATTCTAGAAAATACGAAATACGCTTCAATGCA
GTGGGACCCACGGTTCAATTATTGCCAATTTTCAGCTCCACCGTATATTTAAAAAATAAAACGATAATGC
TAAAAAAATATAAATCGTAACGATCGTTAAATCTCAACGGCTGGATCTTATGACGACCGTTAGAAATTGT
GGTTGTCGACGAGTCAGTAATAAACGGCGTCAAAGTGGTTGCAGCCGGCACACACGAGTCGTGTTTATCA
ACTCAAAGCACAAATACTTTTCCTCAACCTAAAAATAAGGCAATTAGCCAAAAACAACTTTGCGTGTAAA
CAACGCTCAATACACGTGTCATTTTATTATTAGCTATTGCTTCACCGCCTTAGCTTTCTCGTGACCTAGT
CGTCCTCGTCTTTTCTTCTTCTTCTTCTATAAAACAATACCCAAAGAGCTCTTCTTCTTCACAATTCAGA
TTTCAATTTCTCAAAATCTTAAAAACTTTCTCTCAATTCTCTCTACCGTGATCAAGGTAAATTTCTGTGT
TCCTTATTCTCTCAAAATCTTCGATTTTGTTTTCGTTCGATCCCAATTTCGTATATGTTCTTTGGTTTAG
ATTCTGTTAATCTTAGATCGAACACGATTTTCTGGGTTTGATCGTTAGATATCATCTTAATTCTCGATTA
GGGTTTCATAGATATCATCCGATTTGTTCAAATAATTTGAGTTTTGTCGAATAATTACTCTTCGATTTGT
GATTTCTATCTAGATCTGGTGTTAGTTTCTAGTTTGTGCGATCGAATTTGTCGATTAATCTGAGTTTTTC
TGATTAACAGGAATGGATCATGCGACCCTCGCCATGATCCTCGCGATCTGGTTCATCAGCTTCCACTTCA
TCAAGCTGCTGTTCTCCCAGCAGACCACCAAGCTGCTTCCGCCAGGACCAAAGCCGCTTCCGATCATCGG
CAACATCCTTGAGGTGGGCAAGAAGCCGCATCGGTCCTTCGCCAACCTCGCCAAGATTCACGGCCCACTC
ATTTCCCTCAGACTCGGCTCTGTGACCACCATCGTTGTGTCCTCTGCCGACGTGGCCAAAGAGATGTTCC
TCAAGAAGGATCACCCGCTCTCCAACCGCACGATCCCGAATAGTGTTACAGCCGGCGACCACCACAAGCT
CACCATGTCTTGGCTCCCGGTGTCTCCGAAGTGGCGCAACTTCCGCAAGATTACCGCCGTGCATCTGCTC
TCCCCACAGAGACTCGATGCCTGCCAGACATTCAGGCACGCCAAGGTGCAGCAGCTCTACGAGTACGTTC
AAGAGTGCGCCCAGAAAGGCCAGGCCGTGGATATTGGCAAGGCCGCCTTTACGACCAGCCTCAACCTCCT
CAGCAAGCTGTTCTTCAGCGTCGAGCTGGCGCACCACAAGTCCCATACCAGCCAAGAGTTCAAAGAGCTG
ATCTGGAACATCATGGAAGATATAGGCAAGCCGAACTACGCCGACTACTTCCCGATTCTCGGCTGCGTTG
ACCCATCTGGCATTAGAAGAAGGCTCGCCTGCTCCTTCGACAAGCTGATCGCCGTGTTCCAGGGCATCAT
CTGCGAGAGACTCGCCCCAGATTCCTCCACCACAACTACCACCACCACCGACGACGTGCTCGATGTGCTC
CTCCAGCTGTTCAAGCAGAACGAGCTGACGATGGGCGAGATCAACCACCTCCTCGTGGACATCTTCGACG
CCGGCACCGATACCACATCCTCCACATTCGAGTGGGTGATGACCGAGCTGATCCGCAATCCAGAGATGAT
GGAAAAGGCCCAAGAGGAAATCAAGCAGGTCCTCGGCAAGGACAAGCAGATCCAAGAGTCCGACATCATC
AACCTGCCGTACCTCCAGGCGATCATCAAAGAGACACTCCGCCTCCATCCGCCGACCGTGTTCTTGCTCC
CAAGAAAGGCCGACACCGATGTCGAGCTGTACGGCTACATCGTGCCGAAGGATGCCCAGATCCTCGTGAA
CCTCTGGGCCATTGGCAGGGACCCAAACGCCTGGCAGAACGCCGATATTTTCAGCCCAGAGCGCTTCATC
GGCTGCGAGATCGATGTTAAGGGCCGCGATTTCGGCCTCCTTCCATTTGGCGCTGGCCGCAGAATTTGCC
CAGGCATGAATCTCGCCATCAGGATGCTCACCCTCATGCTCGCCACACTCCTCCAGTTCTTCAACTGGAA
GCTCGAAGGCGACATCTCCCCGAAGGACCTCGACATGGACGAGAAGTTCGGCATTGCGCTCCAAAAGACC
AAGCCGCTCAAGCTCATCCCGATTCCGCGCTACGGTAGCGGAGCTACCAATTTTAGCCTCCTTAAGCAGG
CTGGTGATGTAGAAGAGAACCCCGGGCCTATGAAGATGATGAACGGCGAGGACGCCAACGACCAGATGAT
CAAAGAGTCCTTCTTCATCACCCACGGCAACCCGATCCTCACCGTCGAGGATACACATCCGCTCAGGCCG
TTCTTCGAGACATGGCGCGAGAAGATTTTCTCCAAGAAGCCGAAGGCCATCCTCATCATCTCCGGCCACT
GGGAGACAGTGAAGCCAACCGTGAACGCCGTGCACATCAACGACACCATCCACGACTTCGACGACTACCC
AGCCGCCATGTACCAGTTCAAGTACCCAGCTCCAGGCGAGCCAGAGCTTGCGAGAAAGGTGGAAGAGATC
CTCAAGAAGTCCGGGTTCGAGACAGCCGAGACAGACCAAAAGAGGGGCCTTGATCACGGCGCCTGGGTTC
CACTCATGCTCATGTATCCAGAGGCGGACATCCCGGTGTGCCAGCTCTCAGTTCAGCCACATCTCGACGG
CACCTACCACTACAATCTCGGCAGAGCCCTCGCGCCGCTCAAGAATGATGGCGTGCTCATTATTGGCTCC
GGCAGCGCCACACATCCACTCGATGAGACACCGCACTACTTCGATGGTGTTGCCCCTTGGGCCGCTGCCT
TCGATTCTTGGCTTAGGAAGGCCCTCATCAACGGCCGCTTCGAGGAAGTGAACATCTACGAGAGCAAGGC
CCCGAACTGGAAGCTCGCCCATCCATTTCCAGAGCACTTCTACCCGCTCCACGTTGTGCTCGGCGCTGCT
GGTGAAAAGTGGAAGGCCGAGCTGATCCACTCCTCCTGGGATCATGGCACACTTTGCCACGGCTCCTACA
AGTTCACCTCCGCCGGATCCGGAGCAACCAACTTTAGCCTGCTCAAGCAAGCAGGAGATGTTGAGGAAAA
TCCTGGCCCCATGACCGCCATCAAGATGAACACCAACGGCGAGGGCGAGACACAGCACATCCTCATGATC
CCGTTCATGGCGCAGGGCCACCTCAGGCCATTTCTCGAACTCGCCATGTTCCTCTACAAGCGCTCCCACG
TGATCATCACCCTGCTCACAACTCCGCTCAATGCCGGCTTCCTCAGGCACCTCCTTCACCACCATTCCTA
CTCCTCCAGCGGCATCAGGATCGTCGAGCTGCCATTCAACTCCACCAACCACGGACTCCCACCGGGCATC
GAGAACACCGATAAGCTCACACTCCCGCTCGTGGTGTCCCTCTTCCATTCCACCATCAGCCTCGATCCGC
ACCTCCGCGATTACATCTCCAGGCATTTCAGCCCAGCCAGGCCACCACTCTGCGTGATCCATGATGTGTT
CCTCGGCTGGGTTGACCAGGTGGCCAAGGATGTGGGCTCTACAGGCGTGGTGTTCACAACAGGCGGCGCT
TATGGCACATCCGCCTACGTGTCCATCTGGAACGATCTCCCGCACCAGAACTACTCCGACGACCAAGAGT
TCCCGCTGCCAGGCTTCCCAGAGAACCATAAGTTCCGCAGGTCCCAGCTCCATCGGTTCCTCAGATATGC
CGACGGCTCCGACGATTGGTCCAAGTATTTCCAGCCGCAGCTCCGCCAGTCCATGAAGTCTTTTGGCTGG
CTCTGCAACTCCGTGGAAGAGATCGAGACACTCGGCTTCTCCATCCTCCGCAACTACACCAAGCTGCCGA
TCTGGGGCATCGGCCCACTTATTGCTTCCCCAGTGCAGCACTCCTCCTCCGACAACAATTCAACAGGCGC
CGAGTTCGTGCAGTGGCTCAGCCTCAAAGAGCCGGACTCCGTCCTCTACATCTCCTTCGGCTCCCAGAAC
ACGATCAGCCCGACGCAGATGATGGAACTCGCTGCTGGCCTTGAGTCCTCCGAGAAGCCATTCCTCTGGG
TGATCAGAGCCCCGTTCGGCTTCGACATCAACGAAGAGATGCGCCCAGAGTGGCTGCCAGAGGGCTTTGA
GGAACGCATGAAGGTGAAGAAACAGGGCAAGCTCGTGTACAAGCTCGGCCCGCAGCTTGAGATCCTCAAC
CATGAATCCATCGGCGGCTTTCTCACCCACTGCGGATGGAACAGCATCCTTGAGTCTCTTCGCGAGGGCG
TTCCGATGCTTGGATGGCCACTTGCTGCCGAGCAGGCCTACAACCTCAAGTACCTCGAAGATGAGATGGG
CGTCGCGGTTGAGCTTGCTAGAGGCCTCGAAGGCGAGATCTCCAAAGAGAAGGTCAAGCGCATCGTCGAG
ATGATCCTTGAGCGCAACGAGGGCTCCAAAGGCTGGGAGATGAAGAATCGCGCCGTGGAAATGGGCAAAA
AGCTCAAGGACGCCGTGAACGAGGAAAAAGAGCTGAAGGGCTCCTCCGTGAAGGCGATCGACGATTTCCT
CGACGCCGTCATGCAGGCCAAACTTGAGCCAAGCCTCCAGTGATAGTGAGCTTAAAGCAGAATGCTGAGC
TAAAAGAAAGGCTTTTTCCATTTTCGAGAGACAATGAGAAAAGAAGAAGAAGAAGAAGAAGAAGAAGAAG
AAGAAAAGAGTAAATAATAAAGCCCCACAGGAGGCGAAGTTCTTGTAGCTCCATGTTATCTAAGTTATTG
ATATTGTTTGCCCTATATTTTATTTCTGTCATTGTGTATGTTTTGTTCAGTTTCGATCTCCTTGCAAAAT
GCAGAGATTATGAGATGAATAAACTAAGTTATATTATTATACGTGTTAATATTCTCCTCCTCTCTCTAGC
TAGCCTTTTGTTTTCTCTTTTTCTTATTTGATTTTCTTTAAATCAATCCATTTTAGGAGAGGGCCAGGGA
GTGATCCAGCAAAACATGAAGATTAGAAGAAACTTCCCTCTTTTTTTTCCTGAAAACAATTTAACGTCGA
GATTTATCTCTTTTTGTAATGGAATCATTTCTACAGTTATGACCGCTGAGCTCAGTGTGGCACTGGCCGT
CGTTTTACAACGTCGTGACTGGGAAAACCCTGGCGTTACCCAACTTAATCGCCTTGCAGCACATCCCCCT
TTCGCCAGCTGGCGTAATAGCGAAGAGGCCCGCACCGATCGCCCTTCCCAACAGTTGCGCAGCCTGAATG
GCGAATGCTAGAGCAGCTTGAGCTTGGATCAGATTGTCGTTTCCCGCCTTCAGTTTAAACTATCAGTGTT
TGACAGGATATATTGGCGGGTAAACCTAAGAGAAAAGAGCGTTTATTAGAATAATCGGATATTTAAAAGG
GCGTGAAAAGGTTTATCCGTTCGTCCATTTGTATGTGCATGCCAACCACAGGGTTCCCCTCGGGATCAAA
GTACTTTGATCCAACCCCTCCGCTGCTATAGTGCAGTCGGCTTCTGACGTTCAGTGCAGCCGTCTTCTGA
AAACGACATGTCGCACAAGTCCTAAGTTACGCGACAGGCTGCCGCCCTGCCCTTTTCCTGGCGTTTTCTT
GTCGCGTGTTTTAGTCGCATAAAGTAGAATACTTGCGACTAGAACCGGAGACATTACGCCATGAACAAGA
GCGCCGCCGCTGGCCTGCTGGGCTATGCCCGCGTCAGCACCGACGACCAGGACTTGACCAACCAACGGGC
CGAACTGCACGCGGCCGGCTGCACCAAGCTGTTTTCCGAGAAGATCACCGGCACCAGGCGCGACCGCCCG
GAGCTGGCCAGGATGCTTGACCACCTACGCCCTGGCGACGTTGTGACAGTGACCAGGCTAGACCGCCTGG
CCCGCAGCACCCGCGACCTACTGGACATTGCCGAGCGCATCCAGGAGGCCGGCGCGGGCCTGCGTAGCCT
GGCAGAGCCGTGGGCCGACACCACCACGCCGGCCGGCCGCATGGTGTTGACCGTGTTCGCCGGCATTGCC
GAGTTCGAGCGTTCCCTAATCATCGACCGCACCCGGAGCGGGCGCGAGGCCGCCAAGGCCCGAGGCGTGA
AGTTTGGCCCCCGCCCTACCCTCACCCCGGCACAGATCGCGCACGCCCGCGAGCTGATCGACCAGGAAGG
CCGCACCGTGAAAGAGGCGGCTGCACTGCTTGGCGTGCATCGCTCGACCCTGTACCGCGCACTTGAGCGC
AGCGAGGAAGTGACGCCCACCGAGGCCAGGCGGCGCGGTGCCTTCCGTGAGGACGCATTGACCGAGGCCG
ACGCCCTGGCGGCCGCCGAGAATGAACGCCAAGAGGAACAAGCATGAAACCGCACCAGGACGGCCAGGAC
GAACCGTTTTTCATTACCGAAGAGATCGAGGCGGAGATGATCGCGGCCGGGTACGTGTTCGAGCCGCCCG
CGCACGGCTCAACCGTGCGGCTGCATGAAATCCTGGCCGGTTTGTCTGATGCCAAGCTGGCGGCCTGGCC
GGCCAGCTTGGCCGCTGAAGAAACCGAGCGCCGCCGTCTAAAAAGGTGATGTGTATTTGAGTAAAACAGC
TTGCGTCATGCGGTCGCTGCGTATATGATGCGATGAGTAAATAAACAAATACGCAAGGGGAACGCATGAA
GGTTATCGCTGTACTTAACCAGAAAGGCGGGTCAGGCAAGACGACCATCGCAACCCATCTAGCCCGCGCC
CTGCAACTCGCCGGGGCCGATGTTCTGTTAGTCGATTCCGATCCCCAGGGCAGTGCCCGCGATTGGGCGG
CCGTGCGGGAAGATCAACCGCTAACCGTTGTCGGCATCGACCGCCCGACGATTGACCGCGACGTGAAGGC
CATCGGCCGGCGCGACTTCGTAGTGATCGACGGAGCGCCCCAGGCGGCGGACTTGGCTGTGTCCGCGATC
AAGGCAGCCGACTTCGTGCTGATTCCGGTGCAGCCAAGCCCTTACGACATATGGGCCACCGCCGACCTGG
TGGAGCTGGTTAAGCAGCGCATTGAGGTCACGGATGGAAGGCTACAAGCGGCCTTTGTCGTGTCGCGGGC
GATCAAAGGCACGCGCATCGGCGGTGAGGTTGCCGAGGCGCTGGCCGGGTACGAGCTGCCCATTCTTGAG
TCCCGTATCACGCAGCGCGTGAGCTACCCAGGCACTGCCGCCGCCGGCACAACCGTTCTTGAATCAGAAC
CCGAGGGCGACGCTGCCCGCGAGGTCCAGGCGCTGGCCGCTGAAATTAAATCAAAACTCATTTGAGTTAA
TGAGGTAAAGAGAAAATGAGCAAAAGCACAAACACGCTAAGTGCCGGCCGTCCGAGCGCACGCAGCAGCA
AGGCTGCAACGTTGGCCAGCCTGGCAGACACGCCAGCCATGAAGCGGGTCAACTTTCAGTTGCCGGCGGA
GGATCACACCAAGCTGAAGATGTACGCGGTACGCCAAGGCAAGACCATTACCGAGCTGCTATCTGAATAC
ATCGCGCAGCTACCAGAGTAAATGAGCAAATGAATAAATGAGTAGATGAATTTTAGCGGCTAAAGGAGGC
GGCATGGAAAATCAAGAACAACCAGGCACCGACGCCGTGGAATGCCCCATGTGTGGAGGAACGGGCGGTT
GGCCAGGCGTAAGCGGCTGGGTTGCCTGCCGGCCCTGCAATGGCACTGGAACCCCCAAGCCCGAGGAATC
GGCGTGAGCGGTCGCAAACCATCCGGCCCGGTACAAATCGGCGCGGCGCTGGGTGATGACCTGGTGGAGA
AGTTGAAGGCCGCGCAGGCCGCCCAGCGGCAACGCATCGAGGCAGAAGCACGCCCCGGTGAATCGTGGCA
AGCGGCCGCTGATCGAATCCGCAAAGAATCCCGGCAACCGCCGGCAGCCGGTGCGCCGTCGATTAGGAAG
CCGCCCAAGGGCGACGAGCAACCAGATTTTTTCGTTCCGATGCTCTATGACGTGGGCACCCGCGATAGTC
GCAGCATCATGGACGTGGCCGTTTTCCGTCTGTCGAAGCGTGACCGACGAGCTGGCGAGGTGATCCGCTA
CGAGCTTCCAGACGGGCACGTAGAGGTTTCCGCAGGGCCGGCCGGCATGGCCAGTGTGTGGGATTACGAC
CTGGTACTGATGGCGGTTTCCCATCTAACCGAATCCATGAACCGATACCGGGAAGGGAAGGGAGACAAGC
CCGGCCGCGTGTTCCGTCCACACGTTGCGGACGTACTCAAGTTCTGCCGGCGAGCCGATGGCGGAAAGCA
GAAAGACGACCTGGTAGAAACCTGCATTCGGTTAAACACCACGCACGTTGCCATGCAGCGTACGAAGAAG
GCCAAGAACGGCCGCCTGGTGACGGTATCCGAGGGTGAAGCCTTGATTAGCCGCTACAAGATCGTAAAGA
GCGAAACCGGGCGGCCGGAGTACATCGAGATCGAGCTAGCTGATTGGATGTACCGCGAGATCACAGAAGG
CAAGAACCCGGACGTGCTGACGGTTCACCCCGATTACTTTTTGATCGATCCCGGCATCGGCCGTTTTCTC
TACCGCCTGGCACGCCGCGCCGCAGGCAAGGCAGAAGCCAGATGGTTGTTCAAGACGATCTACGAACGCA
GTGGCAGCGCCGGAGAGTTCAAGAAGTTCTGTTTCACCGTGCGCAAGCTGATCGGGTCAAATGACCTGCC
GGAGTACGATTTGAAGGAGGAGGCGGGGCAGGCTGGCCCGATCCTAGTCATGCGCTACCGCAACCTGATC
GAGGGCGAAGCATCCGCCGGTTCCTAATGTACGGAGCAGATGCTAGGGCAAATTGCCCTAGCAGGGGAAA
AAGGTCGAAAAGGCCTCTTTCCTGTGGATAGCACGTACATTGGGAACCCAAAGCCGTACATTGGGAACCG
GAACCCGTACATTGGGAACCCAAAGCCGTACATTGGGAACCGGTCACACATGTAAGTGACTGATATAAAA
GAGAAAAAAGGCGATTTTTCCGCCTAAAACTCTTTAAAACTTATTAAAACTCTTAAAACCCGCCTGGCCT
GTGCATAACTGTCTGGCCAGCGCACAGCCCAAGAGCTGCAAAAAGCGCCTACCCTTCGGTCGCTGCGCTC
CCTACGCCCCGCCGCTTCGCGTCGGCCTATCGCGGCCGCTGGCCGCTCAAAAATGGCTGGCCTACGGCCA
GGCAATCTACCAGGGCGCGGACAAGCCGCGCCGTCGCCACTCGACCGCCGGCGCCCACATCAAGGCACCC
TGCCTCGCGCGTTTCGGTGATGACGGTGAAAACCTCTGACACATGCAGCTCCCGGAAACGGTCACAGCTT
GTCTGTAAGCGGATGCCGGGAGCAGACAAGCCCGTCAGGGCGCGTCAGCGGGTGTTGGCGGGTGTCGGGG
CGCAGCCATGACCCAGTCACGTAGCGATAGCGGAGTGTATACTGGCTTAACTATGCGGCATCAGAGCAGA
TTGTACTGAGAGTGCACCATATGCGGTGTGAAATACCGCACAGATGCGTAAGGAGAAAATACCGCATCAG
GCCCTCTTCCGCTTCCTCGCTCACTGACTCGCTGCGCTCGGTCGTTCGGCTGCGGCGAGCGGTATCAGCT
CACTCAAAGGCGGTAATACGGTTATCCACAGAATCAGGGGATAACGCAGGAAAGAACATGTGAGCAAAAG
GCCAGCAAAAGGCCAGGAACCGTAAAAAGGCCGCGTTGCTGGCGTTTTTCCATAGGCTCCGCCCCCCTGA
CGAGCATCACAAAAATCGACGCTCAAGTCAGAGGTGGCGAAACCCGACAGGACTATAAAGATACCAGGCG
TTTCCCCCTGGAAGCTCCCTCGTGCGCTCTCCTGTTCCGACCCTGCCGCTTACCGGATACCTGTCCGCCT
TTCTCCCTTCGGGAAGCGTGGCGCTTTCTCATAGCTCACGCTGTAGGTATCTCAGTTCGGTGTAGGTCGT
TCGCTCCAAGCTGGGCTGTGTGCACGAACCCCCCGTTCAGCCCGACCGCTGCGCCTTATCCGGTAACTAT
CGTCTTGAGTCCAACCCGGTAAGACACGACTTATCGCCACTGGCAGCAGCCACTGGTAACAGGATTAGCA
GAGCGAGGTATGTAGGCGGTGCTACAGAGTTCTTGAAGTGGTGGCCTAACTACGGCTACACTAGAAGGAC
AGTATTTGGTATCTGCGCTCTGCTGAAGCCAGTTACCTTCGGAAAAAGAGTTGGTAGCTCTTGATCCGGC
AAACAAACCACCGCTGGTAGCGGTGGTTTTTTTGTTTGCAAGCAGCAGATTACGCGCAGAAAAAAAGGAT
CTCAAGAAGATCCTTTGATCTTTTCTACGGGGTCTGACGCTCAGTGGAACGAAAACTCACGTTAAGGGAT
TTTGGTCATGCATTCTAGGTACTAAAACAATTCATCCAGTAAAATATAATATTTTATTTTCTCCCAATCA
GGCTTGATCCCCAGTAAGTCAAAAAATAGCTCGACATACTGTTCTTCCCCGATATCCTCCCTGATCGACC
GGACGCAGAAGGCAATGTCATACCACTTGTCCGCCCTGCCGCTTCTCCCAAGATCAATAAAGCCACTTAC
TTTGCCATCTTTCACAAAGATGTTGCTGTCTCCCAGGTCGCCGTGGGAAAAGACAAGTTCCTCTTCGGGC
TTTTCCGTCTTTAAAAAATCATACAGCTCGCGCGGATCTTTAAATGGAGTGTCTTCTTCCCAGTTTTCGC
AATCCACATCGGCCAGATCGTTATTCAGTAAGTAATCCAATTCGGCTAAGCGGCTGTCTAAGCTATTCGT
ATAGGGACAATCCGATATGTCGATGGAGTGAAAGAGCCTGATGCACTCCGCATACAGCTCGATAATCTTT
TCAGGGCTTTGTTCATCTTCATACTCTTCCGAGCAAAGGACGCCATCGGCCTCACTCATGAGCAGATTGC
TCCAGCCATCATGCCGTTCAAAGTGCAGGACCTTTGGAACAGGCAGCTTTCCTTCCAGCCATAGCATCAT
GTCCTTTTCCCGTTCCACATCATAGGTGGTCCCTTTATACCGGCTGTCCGTCATTTTTAAATATAGGTTT
TCATTTTCTCCCACCAGCTTATATACCTTAGCAGGAGACATTCCTTCCGTATCTTTTACGCAGCGGTATT
TTTCGATCAGTTTTTTCAATTCCGGTGATATTCTCATTTTAGCCATTTATTATTTCCTTCCTCTTTTCTA
CAGTATTTAAAGATACCCCAAGAAGCTAATTATAACAAGACGAACTCCAATTCACTGTTCCTTGCATTCT
AAAACCTTAAATACCAGAAAACAGCTTTTTCAAAGTTGTTTTCAAAGTTGGCGTATAACATAGTATCGAC
GGAGCCGATTTTGAAACCGCGGTGATCACAGGCAGCAACGCTCTGTCATCGTTACAATCAACATGCTACC
CTCCGCGAGATCATCCGTGTTTCAAACCCGGCAGCTTAGTTGCCGTTCTTCCGAATAGCATCGGTAACAT
GAGCAAAGTCTGCCGCCTTACAACGGCTCTCCCGCTGACGCCGTCCCGGACTGATGGGCTGCCTGTATCG
AGTGGTGATTTTGTGCCGAGCTGCCGGTCGGGGAGCTGTTGGCTGGCTGGTGGCAGGATATATTGTGGTG
TAAACAAATTGACGCTTAGACAACTTAATAACACATTGCGGACGTTTTTAATGTACTGAATTAACGCCGA
ATTAATTCGGGGGATCTGGATTTTAGTACTGGATTTTGGTTTTAGGAATTAGAAATTTTATTGATAGAAG
TATTTTACAAATACAAATACATACTAAGGGTTTCTTATATGCTCAACACATGAGCGAAACCCTATAGGAA
CCCTAATTCCCTTATCTGGGAACTACTCACACATTATTATGGAGAAACTCGAGTCAAATCTCGGTGACGG
GCAGGACCGGACGGGGCGGTACCGGCAGGCTGAAGTCCAGCTGCCAGAAACCCACGTCATGCCAGTTCCC
GTGCTTGAAGCCGGCCGCCCGCAGCATGCCGCGGGGGGCATATCCGAGCGCCTCGTGCATGCGCACGCTC
GGGTCGTTGGGCAGCCCGATGACAGCGACCACGCTCTTGAAGCCCTGTGCCTCCAGGGACTTCAGCAGAT
GGGTGTAGAGCGTGGAGCCCAGTCCCGTCCGCTGGTGGCGGGGGCTGACGTACACGGTCGACTCGGCCGT
CCAGTCGTAGGCGTTGCGTGCCTTCCAGGGGCCCGCGTAGGCGATGCCGGCGACCTCGCCGTCCACCTCG
GCGACGAGCCAGGGATAGCGCTCCCGCAGACGGACGAGGTCGTCCGTCCACTCCTGCGGTTCCTGCGGCT
CGGTACGGAAGTTGACCGTGCTTGTCTCGATGTAGTGGTTGACGATGGTGCAGACCGCCGGCATGTCCGC
CTCGGTGGCACGGCGGATGTCGGCCGGGCGTCGTTCTGGGCTCATGGTAGACTCGAGAGAGATAGATTTG
TAGAGAGAGACTGGTGATTTCAGCGTGTCCTCTCCAAATGAAATGAACTTCCTTATATAGAGGAAGGGTC
TTGCGAAGGATAGTGGGATTGTGCGTCATCCCTTACGTCAGTGGAGATATCACATCAATCCACTTGCTTT
GAAGACGTGGTTGGAACGTCTTCTTTTTCCACGATGCTCCTCGTGGGTGGGGGTCCATCTTTGGGACCAC
TGTCGGCAGAGGCATCTTGAACGATAGCCTTTCCTTTATCGCAATGATGGCATTTGTAGGTGCCACCTTC
CTTTTCTACTGTCCTTTTGATGAAGTGACAGATAGCTGGGCAATGGAATCCGAGGAGGTTTCCCGATATT
ACCCTTTGTTGAAAAGTCTCAATAGCCCTTTGGTCTTCTGAGACTGTATCTTTGATATTCTTGGAGTAGA
CGAGAGTGTCGTGCTCCACCATGTTCACATCAATCCACTTGCTTTGAAGACGTGGTTGGAACGTCTTCTT
TTTCCACGATGCTCCTCGTGGGTGGGGGTCCATCTTTGGGACCACTGTCGGCAGAGGCATCTTGAACGAT
AGCCTTTCCTTTATCGCAATGATGGCATTTGTAGGTGCCACCTTCCTTTTCTACTGTCCTTTTGATGAAG
TGACAGATAGCTGGGCAATGGAATCCGAGGAGGTTTCCCGATATTACCCTTTGTTGAAAAGTCTCAATAG
CCCTTTGGTCTTCTGAGACTGTATCTTTGATATTCTTGGAGTAGACGAGAGTGTCGTGCTCCACCATGTT
GGCAAGCTGCTCTAGCCAATACGCAAACCGCCTCTCCCCGCGCGTTGGCCGATTCATTAATGCAGCTGGC
ACGACAGGTTTCCCGACTGGAAAGCGGGCAGTGAGCGCAACGCAATTAATGTGAGTTAGCTCACTCATTA
GGCACCCCAGGCTTTACACTTTATGCTTCCGGCTCGTATGTTGTGTGGAATTGTGAGCGGATAACAATTT
CACACAGGAAACAGCTATGACATGATTACGAATTCGAGCTCGGTACCCGGGGATCGGCGCGCCGAAGAGC
GGGGCCCAATATAACAACGACGTCGTAACAGATAAAGCGAAGCTTGAAGGTGCATGTGACTCCGTCAAGA
TTACGAAACCGCCAACTACCACGCAAATTGCAATTCTCAATTTCCTAGAAGGACTCTCCGAAAATGCATC
CAATACCAAATATTACCCGTGTCATAGGCACCAAGTGACACCATACATGAACACGCGTCACAATATGACT
GGAGAAGGGTTCCACACCTTATGCTATAAAACGCCCCACACCCCTCCTCCTTCCTTCGCAGTTCAATTCC
AATATATTCCATTCTCTCTGTGTATTTCCCTACCTCTCCCTTCAAGGTTAGTCGATTTCTTCTGTTTTTC
TTCTTCGTTCTTTCCATGAATTGTGTATGTTCTTTGATCAATACGATGTTGATTTGATTGTGTTTTGTTT
GGTTTCATCGATCTTCAATTTTCATAATCAGATTCAGCTTTTATTATCTTTACAACAACGTCCTTAATTT
GATGATTCTTTAATCGTAGATTTGCTCTAATTAGAGCTTTTTCATGTCAGATCCCTTTACAACAAGCCTT
AATTGTTGATTCATTAATCGTAGATTAGGGCTTTTTTCATTGATTACTTCAGATCCGTTAAACGTAACCA
TAGATCAGGGCTTTTTCATGAATTACTTCAGATCCGTTAAACAACAGCCTTATTTTTTATACTTCTGTGG
TTTTTCAAGAAATTGTTCAGATCCGTTGACAAAAAGCCTTATTCGTTGATTCTATATCGTTTTTCGAGAG
ATATTGCTCAGATCTGTTAGCAACTGCCTTGTTTGTTGATTCTATTGCCGTGGATTAGGGTTTTTTTTCA
CGAGATTGCTTCAGATCCGTACTTAAGATTACGTAATGGATTTTGATTCTGATTTATCTGTGATTGTTGA
CTCGACAACCTGCAGGAAAAATGGATCATTATCTTGATATTAGACTTAGACCTGATCCAGAATTTCCACC
AGCTCAACTTATGTCTGTTCTTTTTGGAAAACTTCATCAAGCTCTTGTTGCTCAAGGAGGAGATAGAATT
GGAGTTTCTTTTCCTGATCTTGATGAATCAAGATCAAGACTTGGAGAAAGACTTAGAATTCATGCTTCTG
CTGATGATCTTAGAGCTTTGCTTGCTAGACCTTGGCTTGAAGGACTTAGAGATCATCTTCAATTTGGAGA
ACCAGCTGTTGTTCCACATCCAACTCCTTATAGACAAGTTTCAAGAGTTCAAGCTAAATCTAATCCAGAA
AGACTTAGAAGAAGACTTATGAGAAGACATGATCTTTCTGAAGAAGAAGCTAGAAAAAGAATTCCTGATA
CTGTTGCTAGAGCTTTGGATTTGCCTTTTGTTACACTTAGATCACAATCTACTGGACAACATTTTAGACT
TTTTATTAGACATGGACCACTTCAAGTTACTGCTGAAGAAGGAGGATTTACTTGTTATGGACTTTCTAAG
GGAGGTTTTGTTCCTTGGTTTGGATCTGGAGCTACTAATTTTTCTCTTCTTAAGCAAGCTGGAGATGTTG
AAGAAAATCCTGGACCCATGGATAAGAAGTACTCTATCGGACTCGATATCGGAACTAACTCTGTGGGATG
GGCTGTGATCACCGATGAGTACAAGGTGCCATCTAAGAAGTTCAAGGTTCTCGGAAACACCGATAGGCAC
TCTATCAAGAAAAACCTTATCGGTGCTCTCCTCTTCGATTCTGGTGAAACTGCTGAGGCTACCAGACTCA
AGAGAACCGCTAGAAGAAGGTACACCAGAAGAAAGAACAGGATCTGCTACCTCCAAGAGATCTTCTCTAA
CGAGATGGCTAAAGTGGATGATTCATTCTTCCACAGGCTCGAAGAGTCATTCCTCGTGGAAGAAGATAAG
AAGCACGAGAGGCACCCTATCTTCGGAAACATCGTTGATGAGGTGGCATACCACGAGAAGTACCCTACTA
TCTACCACCTCAGAAAGAAGCTCGTTGATTCTACTGATAAGGCTGATCTCAGGCTCATCTACCTCGCTCT
CGCTCACATGATCAAGTTCAGAGGACACTTCCTCATCGAGGGTGATCTCAACCCTGATAACTCTGATGTG
GATAAGTTGTTCATCCAGCTCGTGCAGACCTACAACCAGCTTTTCGAAGAGAACCCTATCAACGCTTCAG
GTGTGGATGCTAAGGCTATCCTCTCTGCTAGGCTCTCTAAGTCAAGAAGGCTTGAGAACCTCATTGCTCA
GCTCCCTGGTGAGAAGAAGAACGGACTTTTCGGAAACTTGATCGCTCTCTCTCTCGGACTCACCCCTAAC
TTCAAGTCTAACTTCGATCTCGCTGAGGATGCAAAGCTCCAGCTCTCAAAGGATACCTACGATGATGATC
TCGATAACCTCCTCGCTCAGATCGGAGATCAGTACGCTGATTTGTTCCTCGCTGCTAAGAACCTCTCTGA
TGCTATCCTCCTCAGTGATATCCTCAGAGTGAACACCGAGATCACCAAGGCTCCACTCTCAGCTTCTATG
ATCAAGAGATACGATGAGCACCACCAGGATCTCACACTTCTCAAGGCTCTTGTTAGACAGCAGCTCCCAG
AGAAGTACAAAGAGATTTTCTTCGATCAGTCTAAGAACGGATACGCTGGTTACATCGATGGTGGTGCATC
TCAAGAAGAGTTCTACAAGTTCATCAAGCCTATCCTCGAGAAGATGGATGGAACCGAGGAACTCCTCGTG
AAGCTCAATAGAGAGGATCTTCTCAGAAAGCAGAGGACCTTCGATAACGGATCTATCCCTCATCAGATCC
ACCTCGGAGAGTTGCACGCTATCCTTAGAAGGCAAGAGGATTTCTACCCATTCCTCAAGGATAACAGGGA
AAAGATTGAGAAGATTCTCACCTTCAGAATCCCTTACTACGTGGGACCTCTCGCTAGAGGAAACTCAAGA
TTCGCTTGGATGACCAGAAAGTCTGAGGAAACCATCACCCCTTGGAACTTCGAAGAGGTGGTGGATAAGG
GTGCTAGTGCTCAGTCTTTCATCGAGAGGATGACCAACTTCGATAAGAACCTTCCAAACGAGAAGGTGCT
CCCTAAGCACTCTTTGCTCTACGAGTACTTCACCGTGTACAACGAGTTGACCAAGGTTAAGTACGTGACC
GAGGGAATGAGGAAGCCTGCTTTTTTGTCAGGTGAGCAAAAGAAGGCTATCGTTGATCTCTTGTTCAAGA
CCAACAGAAAGGTGACCGTGAAGCAGCTCAAAGAGGATTACTTCAAGAAAATCGAGTGCTTCGATTCAGT
TGAGATTTCTGGTGTTGAGGATAGGTTCAACGCATCTCTCGGAACCTACCACGATCTCCTCAAGATCATT
AAGGATAAGGATTTCTTGGATAACGAGGAAAACGAGGATATCTTGGAGGATATCGTTCTTACCCTCACCC
TCTTTGAAGATAGAGAGATGATTGAAGAAAGGCTCAAGACCTACGCTCATCTCTTCGATGATAAGGTGAT
GAAGCAGTTGAAGAGAAGAAGATACACTGGTTGGGGAAGGCTCTCAAGAAAGCTCATTAACGGAATCAGG
GATAAGCAGTCTGGAAAGACAATCCTTGATTTCCTCAAGTCTGATGGATTCGCTAACAGAAACTTCATGC
AGCTCATCCACGATGATTCTCTCACCTTTAAAGAGGATATCCAGAAGGCTCAGGTTTCAGGACAGGGTGA
TAGTCTCCATGAGCATATCGCTAACCTCGCTGGATCTCCTGCAATCAAGAAGGGAATCCTCCAGACTGTG
AAGGTTGTGGATGAGTTGGTGAAGGTGATGGGAAGGCATAAGCCTGAGAACATCGTGATCGAAATGGCTA
GAGAGAACCAGACCACTCAGAAGGGACAGAAGAACTCTAGGGAAAGGATGAAGAGGATCGAGGAAGGTAT
CAAAGAGCTTGGATCTCAGATCCTCAAAGAGCACCCTGTTGAGAACACTCAGCTCCAGAATGAGAAGCTC
TACCTCTACTACCTCCAGAACGGAAGGGATATGTATGTGGATCAAGAGTTGGATATCAACAGGCTCTCTG
ATTACGATGTTGATCATATCGTGCCACAGTCATTCTTGAAGGATGATTCTATCGATAACAAGGTGCTCAC
CAGGTCTGATAAGAACAGGGGTAAGAGTGATAACGTGCCAAGTGAAGAGGTTGTGAAGAAAATGAAGAAC
TATTGGAGGCAGCTCCTCAACGCTAAGCTCATCACTCAGAGAAAGTTCGATAACTTGACTAAGGCTGAGA
GGGGAGGACTCTCTGAATTGGATAAGGCAGGATTCATCAAGAGGCAGCTTGTGGAAACCAGGCAGATCAC
TAAGCACGTTGCACAGATCCTCGATTCTAGGATGAACACCAAGTACGATGAGAACGATAAGTTGATCAGG
GAAGTGAAGGTTATCACCCTCAAGTCAAAGCTCGTGTCTGATTTCAGAAAGGATTTCCAATTCTACAAGG
TGAGGGAAATCAACAACTACCACCACGCTCACGATGCTTACCTTAACGCTGTTGTTGGAACCGCTCTCAT
CAAGAAGTATCCTAAGCTCGAGTCAGAGTTCGTGTACGGTGATTACAAGGTGTACGATGTGAGGAAGATG
ATCGCTAAGTCTGAGCAAGAGATCGGAAAGGCTACCGCTAAGTATTTCTTCTACTCTAACATCATGAATT
TCTTCAAGACCGAGATTACCCTCGCTAACGGTGAGATCAGAAAGAGGCCACTCATCGAGACAAACGGTGA
AACAGGTGAGATCGTGTGGGATAAGGGAAGGGATTTCGCTACCGTTAGAAAGGTGCTCTCTATGCCACAG
GTGAACATCGTTAAGAAAACCGAGGTGCAGACCGGTGGATTCTCTAAAGAGTCTATCCTCCCTAAGAGGA
ACTCTGATAAGCTCATTGCTAGGAAGAAGGATTGGGACCCTAAGAAATACGGTGGTTTCGATTCTCCTAC
CGTGGCTTACTCTGTTCTCGTTGTGGCTAAGGTTGAGAAGGGAAAGAGTAAGAAGCTCAAGTCTGTTAAG
GAACTTCTCGGAATCACTATCATGGAAAGGTCATCTTTCGAGAAGAACCCAATCGATTTCCTCGAGGCTA
AGGGATACAAAGAGGTTAAGAAGGATCTCATCATCAAGCTCCCAAAGTACTCACTCTTCGAACTCGAGAA
CGGTAGAAAGAGGATGCTCGCTTCTGCTGGTGAGCTTCAAAAGGGAAACGAGCTTGCTCTCCCATCTAAG
TACGTTAACTTTCTTTACCTCGCTTCTCACTACGAGAAGTTGAAGGGATCTCCAGAAGATAACGAGCAGA
AGCAACTTTTCGTTGAGCAGCACAAGCACTACTTGGATGAGATCATCGAGCAGATCTCTGAGTTCTCTAA
AAGGGTGATCCTCGCTGATGCAAACCTCGATAAGGTGTTGTCTGCTTACAACAAGCACAGAGATAAGCCT
ATCAGGGAACAGGCAGAGAACATCATCCATCTCTTCACCCTTACCAACCTCGGTGCTCCTGCTGCTTTCA
AGTACTTCGATACAACCATCGATAGGAAGAGATACACCTCTACCAAAGAAGTGCTCGATGCTACCCTCAT
CCATCAGTCTATCACTGGACTCTACGAGACTAGGATCGATCTCTCACAGCTCGGTGGTGATTCAAGGGCT
GATCCTAAGAAGAAGAGGAAGGTTTGACGTCGACGATATGAAGATGAAGATGAAATATTTGGTGTGTCAA
ATAAAAAGCTTGTGTGCTTAAGTTTGTGTTTTTTTCTTGGCTTGTTGTGTTATGAATTTGTGGCTTTTTC
TAATATTAAATGAATGTAAGATCACATTATAATGAATAAACAAATGTTTCTATAATCCATTGTGAATGTT
TTGTTGGATCTCTTCTGCAGCATATAACTACTGTATGTGCTATGGTATGGACTATGGAATATGATTAAAG
ATAAGCCAGAGCTCTGGTGACGGACGGCGCGCTGGCAGACATACTGTCCCACAAATGAAGATGGAATCTG
TAAAAGAAAACGCGTGAAATAATGCGTCTGACAAAGGTTAGGTCGGCTGCCTTTAATCAATACCAAAGTG
GTCCCTACCACGATGGAAAAACTGTGCAGTCGGTTTGGCTTTTTCTGACGAACAAATAAGATTCGTGGCC
GACAGGTGGGGGTCCACCATGTGAAGGCATCTTCAGACTCCAATAATGGAGCAATGACGTAAGGGCTTAC
GAAATAAGTAAGGGTAGTTTGGGAAATGTCCACTCACCCGTCAGTCTATAAATACTTAGCCCCTCCCTCA
TTGTTAAGGGAGCAAAATCTCAGAGAGATAGTCCTAGAGAGAGAAAGAGAGCAAGTAGCCTAGAAGTAGT
CAAGGCGGCGAAGTATTCAGGCACGTGGCCAGGAAGAAGAAAAGCCAAGACGACGAAAACAGGTAAGAGC
TAAGCTTCCTGCAGGTTCACTGCCGTATAGGCAGGATCCATCAAAACGACGTCTGTTTTAGAGCTAGAAA
TAGCAAGTTAAAATAAGGCTAGTCCGTTATCAACTTGAAAAAGTGGCACCGAGTCGGTGCGTTCACTGCC
GTATAGGCAGGGCCAACAAGAAAATGAAGAGTTTTAGAGCTAGAAATAGCAAGTTAAAATAAGGCTAGTC
CGTTATCAACTTGAAAAAGTGGCACCGAGTCGGTGCGTTCACTGCCGTATAGGCAGGTTGTGGAGGATCT
ACCAGAGTTTTAGAGCTAGAAATAGCAAGTTAAAATAAGGCTAGTCCGTTATCAACTTGAAAAAGTGGCA
CCGAGTCGGTGCGTTCACTGCCGTATAGGCAGGTCGATCGACAAGCTCGAGTTTCTCCATAATAATGTGT
GAGTAGTTCCCAGATAAGGGAATTAGGGTTCCTATAGGGTTTCGCTCATGTGTTGAGCATATAAGAAACC
CTTAGTATGTATTTGTATTTGTAAAATACTTCTATCAATAAAATTTCTAATTCCTAAAACCAAAATCCAG
TACTAAAATCCAGATCCCCCGAATTAGAGCTCTACCGGGGCGCGCCCTATGATCATGAGCGGAGAATTAA
GGGAGTCACGTTATGACCCCCGCCGATGACGCGGGACAAGCCGTTTTACGTTTGGAACTGACAGAACCGC
AACGTTGAAGGAGCCACTCAGCCGCGGGTTTCTGGAGTTTAATGAGCTAAGCACATACGTCAGAAACCAT
TATTGCGCGTTCAAAAGTCGCCTAAGGTCACTATCAGCTAGCAAATATTTCTTGTCAAAAATGCTCCACT
GACGTTCCATAAATTCCCCTCGGTATCCAATTAGAGTCTCATATTCACTCTCAATCCAAATAATCTGCAC
CGTACCTGCAGGGTCCGAGCTAGGTCACAGAAGCGCTCAGGAAGGCCGCTGAGATAGAGGATGATGGAAC
CTCAACAACAACAACAACAAGCACAAGGGAGCCAACAACAACAACAAAACGAGGATGGTGGCAGTGGAAA
AGGGGGGTTTCTGAGCAGGCAAAGTAGTACACGGTGGACTCCAACAAACGACCAGATAAGAATATTGAAG
GAACTTTACTACAACAATGGAATTAGATCCCCGAGTGCAGAGCAGATTCAGAGGATCTCTGCTAGGCTGA
GGCAGTACGGTAAGATTGAAGGCAAGAATGTCTTTTATTGGTTCCAGAACCACAAAGCTCGAGAAAGGCA
GAAGAAAAGGTTCACTTCTGATCATAATCATAATAATGTCCCCATGCAAAGACCCCCAACTAATCCTTCT
GCTGCTTGGAAACCTGATCTAGCTGATCCCATTCACACCACCAAGTATTGTAACATCTCTTCTACTGCAG
GGATCTCTTCGGCATCATCTTCTGTTGAGATGGTTACTGTGGGACAGATGGGGAATTATGGGTATGGTTC
TGTGCCCATGGAGAAAAGTTTTAGGGACTGCTCGATATCAGCTGGGGGTAGCAGTGGCCATGTTGGATTA
ATAAACCACAACTTGGGGTGGGTTGGTGTGGACCCATATAATTCCTCAACCTATGCCAACTTCTTTGACA
AAATAAGGCCAAGTGATCAAGAAACCCTTGAAGAAGAAGCAGAGAACATTGGTGCTACTAAGATTGAAAC
CCTCCCTTTATTCCCTATGCACGGTGAGGACATCCATGGCTATTGCAACCTCAAGTCTAATTCGTATAAC
TATGATGGAAACGGCTGGTATCATACTGAAGAAGGGTTCAAGAATGCTTCTCGTGCTTCCTTGGAGCTCA
GTCTCAACTCCTACACTCGCAGGTCTCCAGATTATGCTTAAGATATATCATATATATACTCAACTTATTA
ATTATACCCAGCTTTCTTGTACAAAGTGGTGCCTAGGTGAGTCTAGAGAGTTAATTAAGACCCGGGACTA
GTCCCTAGAGTCCTGCTTTAATGAGATATGCGAGACGCCTATGATCGCATGATATTTGCTTTCAATTCTG
TTGTGCACGTTGTAAAAAACCTGAGCATGTGTAGCTCAGATCCTTACCGCCGGTTTCGGTTCATTCTAAT
GAATATATCACCCGTTACTATCGTATTTTTATGAATAATATTCTCCGTTCAATTTACTGATTGTACCCTA
CTACTTATATGTACAATATTAAAATGAAAACAATATATTGTGCTGAATAGGTTTATAGCGACATCTATGA
TAGAGCGCCACAATAACAAACAATTGCGTTTTATTATTACAAATCCAATTTTAAAAAAAGCGGCAGAACC
GGTCAAACCTAAAAGACTGATTACATAAATCTTATTCAAATTTCAAAAGTGCCCCAGGGGCTAGTATCTA
CGACACACCGAGCGGCGAACTAATAACGCTCACTGAAGGGAACTCCGGTTCCCCGCCGGCGCGCATGGGT
GAGATTCCTTGAAGTTGAGTATTGGCCGTCCGCTCTACCGAAAGTTACGGGCACCATTCAACCCGGTCCA
GCACGGCGGCCGGGTAACCGACTTGCTGCCCCGAGAATTATGCAGCATTTTTTTGGTGTATGTGGGCCCC
AAATGAAGTGCAGGTCAAACCTTGACAGTGACGACAAATCGTTGGGCGGGTCCAGGGCGAATTTTGCGAC
AACATGTCGAGGCTCAGCAGGTTAGAGCTCTCCCGGCGCGCCGGAGGTCGAGCTGCAGGTCAACGGATCA
GGATATTCTTGTTTAAGATGTTGAACTCTATGGAGGTTTGTATGAACTGATGATCTAGGACCGGATAAGT
TCCCTTCTTCATAGCGAACTTATTCAAAGAATGTTTTGTGTATCATTCTTGTTACATTGTTATTAATGAA
AAAATATTATTGGTCATTGGACTGAACACGAGTGTTAAATATGGACCAGGCCCCAAATAAGATCCATTGA
TATATGAATTAAATAACAAGAATAAATCGAGTCACCAAACCACTTGCCTTTTTTAACGAGACTTGTTCAC
CAACTTGATACAAAAGTCATTATCCTATGCAAATCAATAATCATACAAAAATATCCAATAACACTAAAAA
ATTAAAAGAAATGGATAATTTCACAATATGTTATACGATAAAGAAGTTACTTTTCCAAGAAATTCACTGA
TTTTATAAGCCCACTTGCATTAGATAAATGGC
Features (pLannotate 1.2.2; 32 found; start..end, strand, type, name):
    853..2343    +  CDS            CYP76AD1: C76AD_BETVU - Also known as Bv2g029890_ucyh From Beta vulgaris (Sugar beet).
   2410..3234    +  CDS            DODA1: DOD1W_BETVU - Experimental evidence at transcript level: Swiss-Prot protein existence level 2. Opens the cyclic ring of dihydroxy-phenylalanine (DOPA) between carbons 4 and 5, thus producing an unstable seco-DOPA that rearranges nonenzymatically to betalamic acid. From Beta vulgaris (Sugar beet).
   5311..5465    +  CDS            lacZα (fragment): LacZα fragment of β-galactosidase; lacZ fragment
   5531..5555    +  misc_feature   RB T-DNA repeat: right border repeat from nopaline C58 T-DNA
   5895..6296    +  CDS            Y4CG_SINFN (fragment): Protein inferred from homology: Swiss-Prot protein existence level 3. From Sinorhizobium fredii (strain NBRC 101917 / NGR234).
   6856..7485    +  CDS            pVS1 StaA: stability protein from the Pseudomonas plasmid pVS1 (Heeb et al., 2000)
   7914..8987    +  CDS            pVS1 RepA: replication protein from the Pseudomonas plasmid pVS1 (Heeb et al., 2000)
   9053..9247    +  rep_origin     pVS1 oriV: origin of replication for the Pseudomonas plasmid pVS1 (Heeb et al., 2000)
   9450..9489    +  CDS            rop (fragment): Rop protein, which maintains plasmids at low copy number; rop
   9591..9731    +  misc_feature   bom: basis of mobility region from pBR322
   9917..10505   -  rep_origin     ori: high-copy-number ColE1/pMB1/pBR322/pUC origin of replication
  10592..11386   -  CDS            KanR: aminoglycoside phosphotransferase; aphA-3; confers resistance to kanamycin
  11811..11835   +  misc_feature   LB T-DNA repeat: left border repeat from nopaline C58 T-DNA
  11913..12087   -  polyA_signal   CaMV poly(A) signal: cauliflower mosaic virus polyadenylation signal
  12097..12645   -  CDS            bar: PAT_STRHY - Experimental evidence at protein level: Swiss-Prot protein existence level 1. Inactivates phosphinothricin (PPT) by transfer of an acetyl group from acetyl CoA. Can also acetylate demethylphosphinothricin but not PTT or glutamate. This enzyme is an effector of phosphinothricin tripeptide (PTT or bialaphos) resistance. From Streptomyces hygroscopicus. Introduced by genetic manipulation and expressed in glufosinate-tolerant maize by Dekalb Genetics.
  12690..13366   -  promoter       CaMV 35S promoter (enhanced): cauliflower mosaic virus 35S promoter with a duplicated enhancer region
  13456..13544   +  CDS            lacI (fragment): lac repressor; lacI; The lac repressor binds to the lac operator to inhibit transcription in E. coli. This inhibition can be relieved by adding lactose or isopropyl-β-D-thiogalactopyranoside (IPTG).
  13557..13578   +  protein_bind   CAP binding site: CAP binding activates transcription in the presence of cAMP. E. coli catabolite activator protein
  13593..13623   +  promoter       lac promoter: promoter for the E. coli lac operon
  13627..13649   +  protein_bind   lac operator (fragment): The lac repressor binds to the lac operator to inhibit transcription in E. coli. This inhibition can be relieved by adding lactose or isopropyl-β-D-thiogalactopyranoside (IPTG). lac repressor encoded by lacI
  13680..13705   +  misc_feature   MCS (fragment): pUC18/19 multiple cloning site
  14651..15211   +  CDS            cas6f: CAS6_PSEAB - Also known as csy4. Experimental evidence at protein level: Swiss-Prot protein existence level 1. CRISPR (clustered regularly interspaced short palindromic repeat) is an adaptive immune system that provides protection against mobile genetic elements (viruses, transposable elements and conjugative plasmids). CRISPR clusters contain sequences complementary to antecedent mobile elements and target invading nucleic acids. CRISPR clusters are transcribed and processed into CRISPR RNA (crRNA). Processes pre-crRNA into individual crRNA units. Absolutely required for crRNA production or s
  15278..19381   +  CDS            cas9: CAS9_STRP1 - Also known as csn1 From Streptococcus pyogenes serotype M1.
  19427..19675   +  terminator     HSP terminator: efficient transcription terminator from the Arabidopsis thaliana heat shock protein 18.2 gene (Nagaya et al., 2010)
  20215..20290   +  misc_RNA       gRNA scaffold: guide RNA scaffold for the Streptococcus pyogenes CRISPR/Cas9 system
  20331..20406   +  misc_RNA       gRNA scaffold: guide RNA scaffold for the Streptococcus pyogenes CRISPR/Cas9 system
  20447..20522   +  misc_RNA       gRNA scaffold: guide RNA scaffold for the Streptococcus pyogenes CRISPR/Cas9 system
  20562..20736   +  polyA_signal   CaMV poly(A) signal: cauliflower mosaic virus polyadenylation signal
  20886..21069   +  promoter       NOS promoter: nopaline synthase promoter NOS promoter
  21191..21994   +  CDS            WUS: WUS_SOLLC - Experimental evidence at transcript level: Swiss-Prot protein existence level 2. Transcription factor that plays a central role during developmental processes such as early embryogenesis and flowering, probably by regulating expression of specific genes. Required to specify stem cell identity in meristems, such as shoot apical meristem (SAM). May induce shoot stem cells activity in order to maintain the stem cell identity (By similarity). From Solanum lycopersicum (Tomato) (Lycopersicon esculentum).
  22056..22080   -  protein_bind   attB2: mutant version of attB; recombination site for the Gateway® BP reaction BP Clonase™
  22133..22840   +  terminator     OCS terminator: octopine synthase terminator
