[The description below was written by a language model from this plasmid's Addgene catalogue record and pLannotate feature annotations shown in this document.]
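Description:
pFZ1035 is a 23.3 kb plant-expression and CRISPR T-DNA binary vector built on the pTrans230d backbone by Golden Gate assembly, intended for Agrobacterium-mediated soybean transformation and genome editing. Outside the T-DNA borders it carries a high-copy ColE1/pUC-type origin with the pBR322 bom site for propagation in E. coli, the pVS1 oriV with RepA and StaA for replication and stable maintenance in Agrobacterium, and a kanamycin resistance gene (aphA-3) for bacterial selection. Next to the left border, an enhanced CaMV 35S promoter drives the bar gene with a CaMV poly(A) signal, giving Basta (phosphinothricin/glufosinate) selection of transformed plant tissue.

The T-DNA payload combines three functions. The editing module encodes Csy4 (Cas6f) upstream of Streptococcus pyogenes Cas9, ended by the Arabidopsis HSP18.2 terminator, followed by an array of three gRNA scaffolds closed by a CaMV poly(A) signal. This arrangement is consistent with a polycistronic guide transcript that Csy4 cleaves into individual guides, although the guide targets and the array's promoter are not annotated. A NOS promoter drives a WUSCHEL coding sequence with an OCS terminator. The annotation tool matched it to the tomato homologue, but the record identifies it as soybean GmWUS, a developmental regulator meant to promote regeneration of transformed cells. The RUBY reporter is represented by the beet CYP76AD1 and DODA1 genes, which produce visible red betalain pigment. The third RUBY enzyme, a glucosyltransferase, is not annotated in the table. The record also lists an AtUbi10 promoter, which is not annotated either, so the cassette it drives cannot be assigned from the table. According to the record, the construct delivers GmWUS together with RUBY for soybean genome editing.
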