Addgene plasmid #246938: pFZ1035
Purpose: GmWUS along with RUBY for soybean genome editing
Depositing lab: Feng Zhang. Depositing organization: University of Minnesota. Publication: Developmental regulators enable rapid and efficient soybean transformation and CRISPR-mediated genome editing. Alok A, Raman V, D'Agostino L, Kshetry AO, Rai KM, Wang C, Gunapati S, Stupar RM, Patil GB, Zhang F. Plant Physiol. 2025 Dec 10:kiaf640. doi: 10.1093/plphys/kiaf640. PubMed 41370232.
Backbone
  Vector backbone: pTrans230d
  Total vector size (bp): 23342
  Vector type: Plant Expression, CRISPR
  Selectable markers: Basta
Growth in bacteria
  Bacterial resistance: Kanamycin, 50 μg/mL
  Growth temperature: 37°C
  Growth strain: DH5alpha
  Copy number: High Copy
Gene/Insert
  Gene/Insert name: GmWUS, Cas9, RUBY
  Promoter: NOS, AtUbi10
  Cloning method: Golden Gate
  Sequencing primers: 5′ 5'ccaatacgcaaaccgcctctcc3'; 3′ acgttgtaaaacgacggccagtg
Terms and licenses: Academic/Nonprofit Terms; Industry Terms: Not Available to Industry
How to cite: pFZ1035 was a gift from Feng Zhang (Addgene plasmid # 246938 ; http://n2t.net/addgene:246938 ; RRID:Addgene_246938)
